>Addgene plasmid #20552 | pWZL Neo Myr Flag NUAK2 | addgene partial sequence | sequence record 26375 | 20552 with pWZL-Fwd
CTCCTTCTCTAGGCGCCGGCCGGATCCAGAATTCGCCACCATGGGGTCTTCAAAATCTAAACCAAAGGAC
CCCAGCCAGCGCCGGCGCAGGATCCGAGGTTACCTTGACTACAAAGACGATGACGACAAGCAATTGACAA
GTTTGTACAAAAAAGTTGGCATGGAGTCGCTGGTTTTCGCGCGGCGCTCCGGCCCCACTCCCTCGGCCGC
AGAGCTAGCCCGGCCGCTGGCGGAAGGGCTGATCAAGTCGCCCAAGCCCCTAATGAAGAAGCAGGCGGTG
AAGCGGCACCACCACAAGCACAACCTGCGGCACCGCTACGAGTTCCTGGAGACCCTGGGCAAAGGCACCT
ACGGGAAGGTGAAGAAGGCGCGGGAGAGCTCGGGGCGCCTGGTGGCCATCAAGTCAATCCGGAAGGACAA
AATCAAAGATGAGCAAGATCTGATGCACATACGGAGGGAGATTGAGATCATGTCATCACTCAACCACCCT
CACATCATTGCCATCCATGAAGTGTTTGAGAACAGCAGCAAGATCGTGATCGTCATGGAGTATGCCAGCC
GGGGCGACCTTTATGACTACATCAGCGAGCGGCAGCAGCTCAGTGAGCGCGAAGCTAGGCATTTCTTCCG
GCAGATCGTCTCTGCCGTGCACTATTGCCATCAGAACAGAGTTGTCCACCGAGATCTCAAGCTGGAGAAC
ATCCTCTTGGATGCCAATGGGAATATCAAGATTGCTGACTTCGGCCTCTCCAACCTCTACCATCA
