[The description below was written by a language model from this plasmid's Addgene catalogue record.]
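Description:
pWZL Neo Myr Flag NUAK2 is a retroviral mammalian expression plasmid built on the Gateway-compatible pWZL-Neo-Myr-Flag-DEST backbone. It is propagated in bacteria under ampicillin selection, and the record recommends a recombination-deficient strain, reflecting the tendency of the repeated retroviral sequences in such vectors to rearrange. Mammalian cells that have taken up the construct are selected with G418 through the neomycin resistance marker. The copy number is listed as unknown. No feature table is provided, so the promoter driving the insert, the origin of replication and the arrangement linking the insert to the neomycin marker are not stated in the record.

The payload is the human NUAK2 open reading frame (NUAK family SNF1-like kinase 2, also known as SNARK). It was first cloned into a Gateway entry vector and then moved into the destination backbone by an LR recombination reaction. This places the ORF in frame behind two backbone-encoded N-terminal elements. The first is a myristoylation signal, which directs lipid modification and membrane targeting of the fusion protein, a common strategy for promoting kinase activation. The second is a Flag epitope for detection or immunoprecipitation.

The plasmid is one member of a library of myristoylated, Flag-tagged kinase clones made for a study that used integrative genomic approaches to identify breast cancer oncogenes. Its expected use is to produce retrovirus for stable expression of membrane-targeted NUAK2 in gain-of-function experiments. The depositors note that the gene's identity has been verified but that the clone has not been fully sequenced, so minor mutations cannot be ruled out.
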