Addgene plasmid #20552: pWZL Neo Myr Flag NUAK2
Depositing lab: William Hahn & Jean Zhao. Depositing organization: Dana-Farber Cancer Institute. Publication: Integrative Genomic Approaches Identify IKBKE as a Breast Cancer Oncogene (Kinase Library Clones). Boehm JS, Zhao JJ, Yao J, Kim SY, Firestein R, Dunn IF, Sjostrom SK, Garraway LA, Weremowicz S, Richardson AL, Greulich H, Stewart CJ, Mulvey LA, Shen RR, Ambrogio L, Hirozane-Kishikawa T, Hill DE, Vidal M, Meyerson M, Grenier JK, Hinkle G, Root DE, Roberts TM, Lander ES, Polyak K, Hahn WC. Cell. 2007 Jun 15. 129(6):1065-1079. 10.1016/j.cell.2007.03.052 PubMed 17574021.
Backbone
  Vector backbone: pWZL-Neo-Myr-Flag-DEST
  Backbone manufacturer: William Hahn Lab (available at Addgene, #15300)
  Vector type: Mammalian Expression, Retroviral
  Selectable markers: Neomycin (select with G418)
Growth in bacteria
  Bacterial resistance: Ampicillin, 100 μg/mL
  Growth temperature: 37°C
  Growth strain: Stbl3
  Growth instructions: Stbl3 cells to prevent recombination.
  Copy number: Unknown
Gene/Insert
  Gene/Insert name: NUAK2 (alt name: NUAK family, SNF1-like kinase, 2)
  Species: H. sapiens (human)
  GenBank ID: NM_030952
  Entrez Gene: NUAK2 (a.k.a. SNARK, FLJ90349, DKFZp434J037, DKFZp686F01113)
  Tag / fusion protein: Myr (N terminal on backbone); Flag (N terminal on backbone)
  Cloning method: Gateway Cloning
  Sequencing primers: 5′ pWZL-Fwd (GAA CCT CCT CGT TCG ACC); 3′ pWZL-Rev (TTC CGG GCC CTC ACA TTG)
Resource information
  A portion of this plasmid was derived from a plasmid made by: 4-G9
Terms and licenses: Academic/Nonprofit Terms; Industry Terms: Not Available to Industry
Depositor comments: ORFs were cloned into Gateway compatible pEntry vectors. An LR recombination reaction was performed to move the ORF to pWZL-Neo-Myr-Flag DEST such that the ORF would have 5' myristoylation and flag tags. This plasmid is part of a kinase library, and the gene has been verified, but has not been fully sequenced for minor mutations. Please see the following link for plasmids from this article that are not part of the kinase library http://www.addgene.org/pubmed/17574021
How to cite: pWZL Neo Myr Flag NUAK2 was a gift from William Hahn & Jean Zhao (Addgene plasmid # 20552 ; http://n2t.net/addgene:20552 ; RRID:Addgene_20552)
